# Supplementary material for: Cell-free expression of RuBisCO for ATP production in the synthetic cells
Source: Synth Biol (Oxf). 2023 Dec 20;8(1):ysad016. doi: 10.1093/synbio/ysad016 (PMC10750972; doi:10.1093/synbio/ysad016)
Supplement: ysad016_Supp [file ysad016_supp.zip › suppl_data/plasmid_sequences.gb]

LOCUS       pEX-R.rubrum_cbbM       4140 bp ds-DNA     circular     27-OCT-2023
DEFINITION  .
FEATURES             Location/Qualifiers
ORIGIN
        1 TAATACGACT CACTATAGGG AGACCACAAC GGTTTCCCTC TAGAAATAAT TTTGTTTAAC
       61 TTTAAGAAGG AGATATACCA ATGGATCAAA GTAGTCGCTA CGTGAACCTG GCCTTAAAGG
      121 AGGAAGATCT CATTGCCGGA GGGGAACACG TCCTGTGCGC GTACATCATG AAACCGAAGG
      181 CGGGTTATGG GTATGTTGCG ACTGCTGCGC ACTTTGCGGC CGAAAGCTCA ACGGGGACAA
      241 ACGTGGAGGT GTGTACCACG GATGACTTCA CACGCGGCGT CGATGCGCTG GTTTACGAAG
      301 TCGACGAGGC ACGCGAACTG ACGAAAATTG CCTATCCGGT GGCCCTGTTC CACCGCAACA
      361 TTACCGACGG TAAAGCCATG ATCGCGTCTT TCCTGACCTT GACGATGGGC AATAACCAGG
      421 GTATGGGCGA TGTGGAATAC GCGAAAATGC ACGATTTCTA CGTTCCCGAA GCTTATCGCG
      481 CCCTCTTTGA TGGGCCTTCC GTCAACATCT CGGCACTGTG GAAAGTGCTG GGTCGTCCGG
      541 AAGTCGATGG TGGCTTGGTG GTGGGTACCA TTATCAAACC GAAACTTGGA CTGCGCCCAA
      601 AGCCTTTTGC CGAAGCGTGT CATGCCTTTT GGTTGGGTGG CGATTTTATC AAGAATGACG
      661 AACCCCAAGG CAATCAGCCA TTTGCTCCGC TTCGTGATAC CATTGCACTG GTAGCGGATG
      721 CCATGCGTCG CGCACAAGAT GAGACAGGAG AAGCCAAACT TTTCTCGGCA AACATCACGG
      781 CGGATGATCC GTTCGAGATC ATTGCGCGTG GTGAGTATGT TCTGGAAACC TTTGGGGAAA
      841 ATGCGTCCCA TGTAGCGCTG CTGGTCGACG GTTATGTTGC AGGCGCGGCA GCGATTACCA
      901 CTGCACGTCG TCGCTTTCCC GACAATTTCC TGCACTATCA TCGTGCGGGC CATGGAGCAG
      961 TGACCAGTCC TCAGAGCAAA CGTGGTTACA CTGCTTTCGT ACATTGCAAA ATGGCACGCC
     1021 TGCAAGGTGC GTCGGGGATT CATACGGGCA CCATGGGGTT TGGCAAAATG GAGGGCGAAT
     1081 CAAGCGACCG TGCTATTGCC TATATGCTGA CGCAGGACGA AGCTCAAGGC CCGTTTTATC
     1141 GCCAATCTTG GGGTGGCATG AAAGCTTGCA CCCCGATCAT TAGCGGCGGC ATGAATGCGC
     1201 TCCGGATGCC GGGCTTCTTT GAAAACTTGG GGAATGCAAA CGTGATTCTG ACTGCCGGAG
     1261 GTGGTGCATT CGGCCATATT GACGGTCCGG TTGCGGGTGC GCGCAGCTTA CGCCAGGCGT
     1321 GGCAGGCTTG GCGGGATGGT GTGCCGGTAC TGGATTATGC ACGGGAACAC AAAGAGTTAG
     1381 CCCGCGCCTT TGAATCCTTT CCAGGCGATG CTGACCAGAT CTACCCAGGC TGGCGCAAAG
     1441 CCTTAGGCGT TGAAGATACC CGTTCTGCTC TCCCGGCCTA AAGTCAGTGG ATACGCCAAA
     1501 TGCCTTCATG CGCCCAAAAC ATGTTGGCAT GTTCACGATG TGCCCAACGA TGTCCTTCCC
     1561 AACGTGCTCT ACCGGCATGA TCAAAGCTAT GCGCCTTAAA CAGGTCATGC GCTGAATAGT
     1621 GGCGTTCGAT TGCCCAACCG TAGAAGTCTT TGCCTGTCGT GCCAGCTGCA TTAATGAATC
     1681 GGCCAACGCG CGGGGAGAGG CGGTTTGCGT ATTGGGCAGA GAATATAAAA AGCCAGATTA
     1741 TTAATCCGGC TTTTTTATTA TTTGCTCTTC CGCTTCCTCG CTCACTGACT CGCTGCGCTC
     1801 GGTCGTTCGG CTGCGGCGAG CGGTATCAGC TCACTCAAAG GCGGTAATAC GGTTATCCAC
     1861 AGAATCAGGG GATAACGCAG GAAAGAACAT GTGAGCAAAA GGCCAGCAAA AGGCCAGGAA
     1921 CCGTAAAAAG GCCGCGTTGC TGGCGTTTTT CCATAGGCTC CGCCCCCCTG ACGAGCATCA
     1981 CAAAAATCGA CGCTCAAGTC AGAGGTGGCG AAACCCGACA GGACTATAAA GATACCAGGC
     2041 GTTTCCCCCT GGAAGCTCCC TCGTGCGCTC TCCTGTTCCG ACCCTGCCGC TTACCGGATA
     2101 CCTGTCCGCC TTTCTCCCTT CGGGAAGCGT GGCGCTTTCT CATAGCTCAC GCTGTAGGTA
     2161 TCTCAGTTCG GTGTAGGTCG TTCGCTCCAA GCTGGGCTGT GTGCACGAAC CCCCCGTTCA
     2221 GCCCGACCGC TGCGCCTTAT CCGGTAACTA TCGTCTTGAG TCCAACCCGG TAAGACACGA
     2281 CTTATCGCCA CTGGCAGCAG CCACTGGTAA CAGGATTAGC AGAGCGAGGT ATGTAGGCGG
     2341 TGCTACAGAG TTCTTGAAGT GGTGGCCTAA CTACGGCTAC ACTAGAAGAA CAGTATTTGG
     2401 TATCTGCGCT CTGCTGAAGC CAGTTACCTT CGGAAAAAGA GTTGGTAGCT CTTGATCCGG
     2461 CAAACAAACC ACCGCTGGTA GCGGTGGTTT TTTTGTTTGC AAGCAGCAGA TTACGCGCAG
     2521 AAAAAAAGGA TCTCAAGAAG ATCCTTTGAT CTTTTCTACG GGGTCTGACG CTCAGTGGAA
     2581 CGAAAACTCA CGTTAAGGGA TTTTGGTCAT GAGATTATCA AAAAGGATCT TCACCTAGAT
     2641 CCTTTTAAAT TAAAAATGAA GTTTTAAATC AATCTAAAGT ATATATGAGT AAACTTGGTC
     2701 TGACAGTTAC CAATGCTTAA TCAGTGAGGC ACCTATCTCA GCGATCTGTC TATTTCGTTC
     2761 ATCCATAGTT GCCTGACTCC CCGTCGTGTA GATAACTACG ATACGGGAGG GCTTACCATC
     2821 TGGCCCCAGT GCTGCAATGA TACCGCGACT CCCACGCTCA CCGGCTCCAG ATTTATCAGC
     2881 AATAAACCAG CCAGCCGGAA GGGCCGAGCG CAGAAGTGGT CCTGCAACTT TATCCGCCTC
     2941 CATCCAGTCT ATTAATTGTT GCCGGGAAGC TAGAGTAAGT AGTTCGCCAG TTAATAGTTT
     3001 GCGCAACGTT GTTGCCATTG CTACAGGCAT CGTGGTGTCA CGCTCGTCGT TTGGTATGGC
     3061 TTCATTCAGC TCCGGTTCCC AACGATCAAG GCGAGTTACA TGATCCCCCA TGTTGTGCAA
     3121 AAAAGCGGTT AGCTCCTTCG GTCCTCCGAT CGTTGTCAGA AGTAAGTTGG CCGCAGTGTT
     3181 ATCACTCATG GTTATGGCAG CACTGCATAA TTCTCTTACT GTCATGCCAT CCGTAAGATG
     3241 CTTTTCTGTG ACTGGTGAGT ACTCAACCAA GTCATTCTGA GAATAGTGTA TGCGGCGACC
     3301 GAGTTGCTCT TGCCCGGCGT CAATACGGGA TAATACCGCG CCACATAGCA GAACTTTAAA
     3361 AGTGCTCATC ATTGGAAAAC GTTCTTCGGG GCGAAAACTC TCAAGGATCT TACCGCTGTT
     3421 GAGATCCAGT TCGATGTAAC CCACTCGTGC ACCCAACTGA TCTTCAGCAT CTTTTACTTT
     3481 CACCAGCGTT TCTGGGTGAG CAAAAACAGG AAGGCAAAAT GCCGCAAAAA AGGGAATAAG
     3541 GGCGACACGG AAATGTTGAA TACTCATACT CTTCCTTTTT CAATATTATT GAAGCATTTA
     3601 TCAGGGTTAT TGTCTCATGA GCGGATACAT ATTTGAATGT ATTTAGAAAA ATAAACAAAT
     3661 AGGGGTTCCG CGCACATTTC CCCGAAAAGT GCCACCTGAC GTCTAAGAAA CCATTATTAT
     3721 CATGACATTA ACCTATAAAA ATAGGCGTAT CACGAGGCCC TTTCGTCTCG CGCGTTTCGG
     3781 TGATGACGGT GAAAACCTCT GACACATGCA GCTCAAAAAA AGGATCTCAA GAAGATCCTT
     3841 TGATTTTCCG GAGACGGTCA CAGCTTGTCT GTAAGCGGAT GCCGGGAGCA GACAAGCCCG
     3901 TCAGGGCGCG TCAGCGGGTG TTGGCGGGTG TCGGGGCTGG CTTAACTATG CGGCATCAGA
     3961 GCAGATTGTA CTGAGAGTGC ACCAATTGAA AAGTAGTGTC GTTCCCACGG AATGGCATAG
     4021 GTCAGCCAGA TACGTTCGGC ATTTTTGCGC TCAGCCCATT TGTGGAAGAT GCGTTCCCAA
     4081 TGACCTTCCG CAGATAAGCG GGTAAAATCC CGACTATGGT CGCTTTTGTG CTCACGGCAT
//
LOCUS       pEX-PCC6301_cbbS        3075 bp ds-DNA     circular     27-OCT-2023
DEFINITION  .
FEATURES             Location/Qualifiers
ORIGIN
        1 TAATACGACT CACTATAGGG AGACCACAAC GGTTTCCCTC TAGAAATAAT TTTGTTTAAC
       61 TTTAAGAAGG AGATATACCA NNNNNNNNNN NNNNNNNNNN NNNNNNNNNN NNNNNNNNNN
      121 NNNNNNNNNN NNNNNNNNNN NNNNNNNNNN NNNNNNNNNN NNNNNNNNNN NNNNNNNNNN
      181 NNNNNNNNNN NNNNNNNNNN NNNNNNNNNN NNNNNNNNNN NNNNNNNNNN NNNNNNNNNN
      241 NNNNNNNNNN NNNNNNNNNN NNNNNNNNNN NNNNNNNNNN NNNNNNNNNN NNNNNNNNNN
      301 NNNNNNNNNN NNNNNNNNNN NNNNNNNNNN NNNNNNNNNN NNNNNNNNNN NNNNNNNNNN
      361 NNNNNNNNNN NNNNNNNNNN NNNNNNNNNN NNNNNNNNNN NNNNNNNNNN NNNTAAAGTC
      421 AGTGGATACG CCAAATGCCT TCATGCGCCC AAAACATGTT GGCATGTTCA CGATGTGCCC
      481 AACGATGTCC TTCCCAACGT GCTCTACCGG CATGATCAAA GCTATGCGCC TTAAACAGGT
      541 CATGCGCTGA ATAGTGGCGT TCGATTGCCC AACCGTAGAA GTCTTTGCCT GTCGTGCCAG
      601 CTGCATTAAT GAATCGGCCA ACGCGCGGGG AGAGGCGGTT TGCGTATTGG GCAGAGAATA
      661 TAAAAAGCCA GATTATTAAT CCGGCTTTTT TATTATTTGC TCTTCCGCTT CCTCGCTCAC
      721 TGACTCGCTG CGCTCGGTCG TTCGGCTGCG GCGAGCGGTA TCAGCTCACT CAAAGGCGGT
      781 AATACGGTTA TCCACAGAAT CAGGGGATAA CGCAGGAAAG AACATGTGAG CAAAAGGCCA
      841 GCAAAAGGCC AGGAACCGTA AAAAGGCCGC GTTGCTGGCG TTTTTCCATA GGCTCCGCCC
      901 CCCTGACGAG CATCACAAAA ATCGACGCTC AAGTCAGAGG TGGCGAAACC CGACAGGACT
      961 ATAAAGATAC CAGGCGTTTC CCCCTGGAAG CTCCCTCGTG CGCTCTCCTG TTCCGACCCT
     1021 GCCGCTTACC GGATACCTGT CCGCCTTTCT CCCTTCGGGA AGCGTGGCGC TTTCTCATAG
     1081 CTCACGCTGT AGGTATCTCA GTTCGGTGTA GGTCGTTCGC TCCAAGCTGG GCTGTGTGCA
     1141 CGAACCCCCC GTTCAGCCCG ACCGCTGCGC CTTATCCGGT AACTATCGTC TTGAGTCCAA
     1201 CCCGGTAAGA CACGACTTAT CGCCACTGGC AGCAGCCACT GGTAACAGGA TTAGCAGAGC
     1261 GAGGTATGTA GGCGGTGCTA CAGAGTTCTT GAAGTGGTGG CCTAACTACG GCTACACTAG
     1321 AAGAACAGTA TTTGGTATCT GCGCTCTGCT GAAGCCAGTT ACCTTCGGAA AAAGAGTTGG
     1381 TAGCTCTTGA TCCGGCAAAC AAACCACCGC TGGTAGCGGT GGTTTTTTTG TTTGCAAGCA
     1441 GCAGATTACG CGCAGAAAAA AAGGATCTCA AGAAGATCCT TTGATCTTTT CTACGGGGTC
     1501 TGACGCTCAG TGGAACGAAA ACTCACGTTA AGGGATTTTG GTCATGAGAT TATCAAAAAG
     1561 GATCTTCACC TAGATCCTTT TAAATTAAAA ATGAAGTTTT AAATCAATCT AAAGTATATA
     1621 TGAGTAAACT TGGTCTGACA GTTACCAATG CTTAATCAGT GAGGCACCTA TCTCAGCGAT
     1681 CTGTCTATTT CGTTCATCCA TAGTTGCCTG ACTCCCCGTC GTGTAGATAA CTACGATACG
     1741 GGAGGGCTTA CCATCTGGCC CCAGTGCTGC AATGATACCG CGACTCCCAC GCTCACCGGC
     1801 TCCAGATTTA TCAGCAATAA ACCAGCCAGC CGGAAGGGCC GAGCGCAGAA GTGGTCCTGC
     1861 AACTTTATCC GCCTCCATCC AGTCTATTAA TTGTTGCCGG GAAGCTAGAG TAAGTAGTTC
     1921 GCCAGTTAAT AGTTTGCGCA ACGTTGTTGC CATTGCTACA GGCATCGTGG TGTCACGCTC
     1981 GTCGTTTGGT ATGGCTTCAT TCAGCTCCGG TTCCCAACGA TCAAGGCGAG TTACATGATC
     2041 CCCCATGTTG TGCAAAAAAG CGGTTAGCTC CTTCGGTCCT CCGATCGTTG TCAGAAGTAA
     2101 GTTGGCCGCA GTGTTATCAC TCATGGTTAT GGCAGCACTG CATAATTCTC TTACTGTCAT
     2161 GCCATCCGTA AGATGCTTTT CTGTGACTGG TGAGTACTCA ACCAAGTCAT TCTGAGAATA
     2221 GTGTATGCGG CGACCGAGTT GCTCTTGCCC GGCGTCAATA CGGGATAATA CCGCGCCACA
     2281 TAGCAGAACT TTAAAAGTGC TCATCATTGG AAAACGTTCT TCGGGGCGAA AACTCTCAAG
     2341 GATCTTACCG CTGTTGAGAT CCAGTTCGAT GTAACCCACT CGTGCACCCA ACTGATCTTC
     2401 AGCATCTTTT ACTTTCACCA GCGTTTCTGG GTGAGCAAAA ACAGGAAGGC AAAATGCCGC
     2461 AAAAAAGGGA ATAAGGGCGA CACGGAAATG TTGAATACTC ATACTCTTCC TTTTTCAATA
     2521 TTATTGAAGC ATTTATCAGG GTTATTGTCT CATGAGCGGA TACATATTTG AATGTATTTA
     2581 GAAAAATAAA CAAATAGGGG TTCCGCGCAC ATTTCCCCGA AAAGTGCCAC CTGACGTCTA
     2641 AGAAACCATT ATTATCATGA CATTAACCTA TAAAAATAGG CGTATCACGA GGCCCTTTCG
     2701 TCTCGCGCGT TTCGGTGATG ACGGTGAAAA CCTCTGACAC ATGCAGCTCA AAAAAAGGAT
     2761 CTCAAGAAGA TCCTTTGATT TTCCGGAGAC GGTCACAGCT TGTCTGTAAG CGGATGCCGG
     2821 GAGCAGACAA GCCCGTCAGG GCGCGTCAGC GGGTGTTGGC GGGTGTCGGG GCTGGCTTAA
     2881 CTATGCGGCA TCAGAGCAGA TTGTACTGAG AGTGCACCAA TTGAAAAGTA GTGTCGTTCC
     2941 CACGGAATGG CATAGGTCAG CCAGATACGT TCGGCATTTT TGCGCTCAGC CCATTTGTGG
     3001 AAGATGCGTT CCCAATGACC TTCCGCAGAT AAGCGGGTAA AATCCCGACT ATGGTCGCTT
     3061 TTGTGCTCAC GGCAT
//
LOCUS       pEX_PCC6301_cbbL        4155 bp ds-DNA     circular     27-OCT-2023
DEFINITION  .
FEATURES             Location/Qualifiers
ORIGIN
        1 TAATACGACT CACTATAGGG AGACCACAAC GGTTTCCCTC TAGAAATAAT TTTGTTTAAC
       61 TTTAAGAAGG AGATATACCA ATGAAAACTC AATCAGCAGC CGGCTATAAG GCTGGTGTAA
      121 AAGACTATAA GCTGACGTAC TACACTCCGG ATTATACCCC GAAAGATACG GATCTGCTTG
      181 CGGCGTTTCG GTTTTCTCCG CAACCTGGTG TCCCAGCTGA TGAAGCCGGT GCTGCGATTG
      241 CCGCGGAATC CTCGACCGGA ACGTGGACGA CAGTATGGAC TGATCTCCTG ACCGACATGG
      301 ACCGCTACAA AGGTAAATGC TACCACATCG AACCCGTCCA AGGCGAAGAA AATTCGTATT
      361 TCGCGTTCAT TGCGTACCCA TTGGACCTGT TTGAGGAAGG CAGCGTGACA AACATCCTCA
      421 CATCCATTGT GGGGAACGTC TTTGGATTTA AGGCTATTCG TAGCCTGCGC TTAGAAGATA
      481 TTCGGTTTCC GGTGGCGTTA GTGAAAACGT TCCAAGGTCC GCCGCATGGG ATTCAGGTCG
      541 AACGCGATTT GCTGAACAAA TACGGTCGCC CTATGCTCGG GTGTACCATC AAACCCAAAT
      601 TGGGGTTGAG CGCGAAGAAC TATGGTCGCG CTGTGTATGA GTGCCTGCGT GGAGGTCTGG
      661 ACTTCACCAA AGACGATGAG AACATCAACA GCCAACCGTT TCAGCGTTGG CGCGATCGTT
      721 TCCTGTTTGT TGCGGATGCG ATTCACAAAT CCCAGGCGGA AACCGGAGAG ATCAAAGGCC
      781 ATTATCTCAA CGTGACAGCA CCAACCTGTG AAGAGATGAT GAAGCGTGCC GAATTTGCGA
      841 AAGAACTGGG TATGCCGATC ATTATGCATG ACTTCCTGAC TGCCGGCTTT ACCGCAAATA
      901 CGACTCTGGC AAAATGGTGC CGCGACAATG GCGTGTTACT GCACATTCAC CGCGCTATGC
      961 ATGCAGTCAT TGATCGCCAG CGCAATCATG GCATCCATTT TCGCGTGCTT GCCAAATGCT
     1021 TGCGCTTGTC GGGCGGTGAT CATTTACATT CTGGTACCGT TGTCGGCAAA CTGGAAGGTG
     1081 ACAAAGCCAG CACCTTAGGC TTCGTAGATC TGATGCGGGA AGATCACATC GAAGCCGATC
     1141 GCAGTCGTGG GGTGTTCTTC ACGCAGGATT GGGCCTCTAT GCCAGGAGTT TTACCGGTAG
     1201 CCTCAGGCGG CATTCACGTT TGGCACATGC CTGCACTGGT TGAGATCTTT GGGGATGACA
     1261 GTGTTCTGCA GTTTGGTGGC GGCACTCTGG GGCATCCCTG GGGCAATGCA CCGGGTGCAA
     1321 CCGCAAACCG TGTGGCGCTT GAAGCGTGTG TTCAGGCGCG CAATGAAGGC CGTGACCTGT
     1381 ATCGTGAGGG TGGCGACATT CTGCGTGAGG CGGGCAAATG GAGTCCGGAA CTGGCTGCCG
     1441 CCCTGGATCT GTGGAAAGAG ATTAAGTTCG AATTTGAAAC GATGGATAAA CTTTAAAGTC
     1501 AGTGGATACG CCAAATGCCT TCATGCGCCC AAAACATGTT GGCATGTTCA CGATGTGCCC
     1561 AACGATGTCC TTCCCAACGT GCTCTACCGG CATGATCAAA GCTATGCGCC TTAAACAGGT
     1621 CATGCGCTGA ATAGTGGCGT TCGATTGCCC AACCGTAGAA GTCTTTGCCT GTCGTGCCAG
     1681 CTGCATTAAT GAATCGGCCA ACGCGCGGGG AGAGGCGGTT TGCGTATTGG GCAGAGAATA
     1741 TAAAAAGCCA GATTATTAAT CCGGCTTTTT TATTATTTGC TCTTCCGCTT CCTCGCTCAC
     1801 TGACTCGCTG CGCTCGGTCG TTCGGCTGCG GCGAGCGGTA TCAGCTCACT CAAAGGCGGT
     1861 AATACGGTTA TCCACAGAAT CAGGGGATAA CGCAGGAAAG AACATGTGAG CAAAAGGCCA
     1921 GCAAAAGGCC AGGAACCGTA AAAAGGCCGC GTTGCTGGCG TTTTTCCATA GGCTCCGCCC
     1981 CCCTGACGAG CATCACAAAA ATCGACGCTC AAGTCAGAGG TGGCGAAACC CGACAGGACT
     2041 ATAAAGATAC CAGGCGTTTC CCCCTGGAAG CTCCCTCGTG CGCTCTCCTG TTCCGACCCT
     2101 GCCGCTTACC GGATACCTGT CCGCCTTTCT CCCTTCGGGA AGCGTGGCGC TTTCTCATAG
     2161 CTCACGCTGT AGGTATCTCA GTTCGGTGTA GGTCGTTCGC TCCAAGCTGG GCTGTGTGCA
     2221 CGAACCCCCC GTTCAGCCCG ACCGCTGCGC CTTATCCGGT AACTATCGTC TTGAGTCCAA
     2281 CCCGGTAAGA CACGACTTAT CGCCACTGGC AGCAGCCACT GGTAACAGGA TTAGCAGAGC
     2341 GAGGTATGTA GGCGGTGCTA CAGAGTTCTT GAAGTGGTGG CCTAACTACG GCTACACTAG
     2401 AAGAACAGTA TTTGGTATCT GCGCTCTGCT GAAGCCAGTT ACCTTCGGAA AAAGAGTTGG
     2461 TAGCTCTTGA TCCGGCAAAC AAACCACCGC TGGTAGCGGT GGTTTTTTTG TTTGCAAGCA
     2521 GCAGATTACG CGCAGAAAAA AAGGATCTCA AGAAGATCCT TTGATCTTTT CTACGGGGTC
     2581 TGACGCTCAG TGGAACGAAA ACTCACGTTA AGGGATTTTG GTCATGAGAT TATCAAAAAG
     2641 GATCTTCACC TAGATCCTTT TAAATTAAAA ATGAAGTTTT AAATCAATCT AAAGTATATA
     2701 TGAGTAAACT TGGTCTGACA GTTACCAATG CTTAATCAGT GAGGCACCTA TCTCAGCGAT
     2761 CTGTCTATTT CGTTCATCCA TAGTTGCCTG ACTCCCCGTC GTGTAGATAA CTACGATACG
     2821 GGAGGGCTTA CCATCTGGCC CCAGTGCTGC AATGATACCG CGACTCCCAC GCTCACCGGC
     2881 TCCAGATTTA TCAGCAATAA ACCAGCCAGC CGGAAGGGCC GAGCGCAGAA GTGGTCCTGC
     2941 AACTTTATCC GCCTCCATCC AGTCTATTAA TTGTTGCCGG GAAGCTAGAG TAAGTAGTTC
     3001 GCCAGTTAAT AGTTTGCGCA ACGTTGTTGC CATTGCTACA GGCATCGTGG TGTCACGCTC
     3061 GTCGTTTGGT ATGGCTTCAT TCAGCTCCGG TTCCCAACGA TCAAGGCGAG TTACATGATC
     3121 CCCCATGTTG TGCAAAAAAG CGGTTAGCTC CTTCGGTCCT CCGATCGTTG TCAGAAGTAA
     3181 GTTGGCCGCA GTGTTATCAC TCATGGTTAT GGCAGCACTG CATAATTCTC TTACTGTCAT
     3241 GCCATCCGTA AGATGCTTTT CTGTGACTGG TGAGTACTCA ACCAAGTCAT TCTGAGAATA
     3301 GTGTATGCGG CGACCGAGTT GCTCTTGCCC GGCGTCAATA CGGGATAATA CCGCGCCACA
     3361 TAGCAGAACT TTAAAAGTGC TCATCATTGG AAAACGTTCT TCGGGGCGAA AACTCTCAAG
     3421 GATCTTACCG CTGTTGAGAT CCAGTTCGAT GTAACCCACT CGTGCACCCA ACTGATCTTC
     3481 AGCATCTTTT ACTTTCACCA GCGTTTCTGG GTGAGCAAAA ACAGGAAGGC AAAATGCCGC
     3541 AAAAAAGGGA ATAAGGGCGA CACGGAAATG TTGAATACTC ATACTCTTCC TTTTTCAATA
     3601 TTATTGAAGC ATTTATCAGG GTTATTGTCT CATGAGCGGA TACATATTTG AATGTATTTA
     3661 GAAAAATAAA CAAATAGGGG TTCCGCGCAC ATTTCCCCGA AAAGTGCCAC CTGACGTCTA
     3721 AGAAACCATT ATTATCATGA CATTAACCTA TAAAAATAGG CGTATCACGA GGCCCTTTCG
     3781 TCTCGCGCGT TTCGGTGATG ACGGTGAAAA CCTCTGACAC ATGCAGCTCA AAAAAAGGAT
     3841 CTCAAGAAGA TCCTTTGATT TTCCGGAGAC GGTCACAGCT TGTCTGTAAG CGGATGCCGG
     3901 GAGCAGACAA GCCCGTCAGG GCGCGTCAGC GGGTGTTGGC GGGTGTCGGG GCTGGCTTAA
     3961 CTATGCGGCA TCAGAGCAGA TTGTACTGAG AGTGCACCAA TTGAAAAGTA GTGTCGTTCC
     4021 CACGGAATGG CATAGGTCAG CCAGATACGT TCGGCATTTT TGCGCTCAGC CCATTTGTGG
     4081 AAGATGCGTT CCCAATGACC TTCCGCAGAT AAGCGGGTAA AATCCCGACT ATGGTCGCTT
     4141 TTGTGCTCAC GGCAT
//
